Addgene plasmid #52017: pcDNA3-MAVS-M142A-invitro(E13)
Purpose: Used for in vitro expression of the human MAVS CDS containing a point mutation M142A
Depositing lab: Jonathan Kagan. Depositing organization: Boston Children's Hospital. Publication: A Bicistronic MAVS Transcript Highlights a Class of Truncated Variants in Antiviral Immunity. Brubaker SW, Gauthier AE, Mills EW, Ingolia NT, Kagan JC. Cell. 2014 Feb 13;156(4):800-11. doi: 10.1016/j.cell.2014.01.021. PubMed 24529381.
Backbone
  Vector backbone: pcDNA3
  Vector type: Mammalian Expression
Growth in bacteria
  Bacterial resistance: Ampicillin, 100 μg/mL
  Growth temperature: 37°C
  Growth strain: DH5alpha
  Copy number: High Copy
Gene/Insert
  Gene/Insert name: MAVS-M142A
  Mutation: changed Met 142 to Ala
  Cloning method: Restriction Enzyme; 5′ cloning site unknown (unknown if destroyed); 3′ cloning site unknown (unknown if destroyed)
  Sequencing primers: 5′ CMV-F; 3′ BGH-Rev
Terms and licenses: Academic/Nonprofit Terms; Industry Terms: Not Available to Industry
Depositor comments: Has extra restriction sites upstream of MAVS start codon. HindIII and XhoI
How to cite: pcDNA3-MAVS-M142A-invitro(E13) was a gift from Jonathan Kagan (Addgene plasmid # 52017 ; http://n2t.net/addgene:52017 ; RRID:Addgene_52017)
