[The description below was written by a language model from this plasmid's Addgene catalogue record.]
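Description:
pcDNA3-MAVS-M142A-invitro(E13) is a mammalian expression plasmid built on the pcDNA3 backbone and carrying the human MAVS coding sequence with a single point mutation that changes methionine 142 to alanine. It is maintained in E. coli as a high-copy plasmid under ampicillin selection. No feature table accompanies the record, so individual backbone elements are not itemised. The listed sequencing primers (CMV forward and BGH reverse) are consistent with the standard pcDNA3 layout, in which the insert lies between the CMV immediate-early promoter and the bovine growth hormone polyadenylation signal. pcDNA3 also normally has a T7 promoter upstream of the cloning site, which would suit the stated in vitro expression purpose, and a neomycin resistance cassette for mammalian selection. Neither is confirmed in the record.

MAVS is the mitochondrial antiviral signalling adaptor that acts downstream of RIG-I-like receptors in innate antiviral immunity. The associated publication title describes the MAVS transcript as bicistronic and giving rise to truncated variants. Replacing an internal methionine with alanine removes a potential internal start codon, so this construct plausibly tests whether Met142 is an alternative translation initiation site, although the record does not say this explicitly. The stated use is in vitro expression of the M142A mutant coding sequence. The insert was placed by restriction cloning, but the 5′ and 3′ cloning sites are recorded as unknown. The depositor notes that extra HindIII and XhoI sites lie upstream of the MAVS start codon. No epitope tags or reporter fusions are listed.
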