>Addgene plasmid #52017 | pcDNA3-MAVS-M142A-invitro(E13) | depositor partial sequence | sequence record 80234 | HindIII-insert-NotI
AAGCTTGAATTAGATCTCTCGAGATGCCGTTTGCTGAAGACAAGACCTATAAGTATATCTGCCGCAATTT
CAGCAATTTTTGCAATGTGGATGTTGTAGAGATTCTGCCTTACCTGCCCTGCCTCACAGCAAGAGACCAG
GATCGACTGCGGGCCACCTGCACACTCTCAGGGAACCGGGACACCCTCTGGCATCTCTTCAATACCCTTC
AGCGGCGGCCCGGCTGGGTGGAGTACTTCATTGCGGCACTGAGGGGCTGTGAGCTAGTTGATCTCGCGGA
CGAAGTGGCCTCTGTCTACGAGAGCTACCAGCCTCGGACCTCGGACCGTCCCCCAGACCCACTGGAGCCA
CCGTCACTTCCTGCTGAGAGGCCAGGGCCCCCCACACCTGCTGCGGCCCACAGCATCCCCTACAACAGCT
GCAGAGAGAAGGAGCCAAGTTACCCCGCACCTGTCCAGGAGACCCAGGCGCCAGAGTCCCCAGGAGAGAA
TTCAGAGCAAGCCCTGCAGACGCTCAGCCCCAGAGCCATCCCAAGGAATCCAGATGGTGGCCCCCTGGAG
TCCTCCTCTGACCTGGCAGCCCTCAGCCCTCTGACCTCCAGCGGGCATCAGGAGAAGGACACAGAACTGG
GCAGTACCCACACAGCAGGTGCGACCTCCAGCCTCACACCATCCCGTGGGCCTGTGTCTCCATCTGTCTC
CTTCCAGCCCCTGGCCCGTTCCACCCCCAGGGCAAGCCGCTTGCCTGGACCCACAGGGTCAGTTGTATCT
ACTGGCACCTCCTTCTCCTCCTCATCCCCTGGCTTGGCCTCTGCAGGGGCTGCAGAGGGTAAACAGGGTG
CAGAGAGTGACCAGGCCGAGCCTATCATCTGCTCCAGTGGGGCAGAGGCACCTGCCAACTCTCTGCCCTC
CAAAGTGCCTACCACCTTGATGCCTGTGAACACAGTGGCCCTGAAAGTGCCTGCCAACCCAGCATCTGTC
AGCACAGTGCCCTCCAAGTTGCCAACTAGCTCAAAGCCCCCTGGTGCAGTGCCTTCTAATGCGCTCACCA
ATCCAGCACCATCCAAATTGCCCATCAACTCAACCCGTGCTGGCATGGTGCCATCCAAAGTGCCTACTAG
CATGGTGCTCACCAAGGTGTCTGCCAGCACAGTCCCCACTGACGGGAGCAGCAGAAATGAGGAGACCCCA
GCAGCTCCAACACCCGCCGGCGCCACTGGAGGCAGCTCAGCCTGGCTAGACAGCAGCTTTGAGAATAGGG
GCCTTGGGTCGGAGCTGAGTAAGCCTGGCGTGCTGGCATCCCAGGTAGACAGCCCGTTCTCGGGCTGCTT
CGAGGATCTTGCCATCAGTGCCAGCACCTCCTTGGGCATGGGGCCCTGCCATGGCCCAGAGGAGAATGAG
TATAAGTCCGAGGGCACCTTTGGGATCCACGTGGCTGAGAACCCCAGCATCCAGCTCCTGGAGGGCAACC
CTGGGCCACCTGCGGACCCGGATGGCGGCCCCAGGCCACAAGCCGACCGGAAGTTCCAGGAGAGGGAGGT
GCCATGCCACAGGCCCTCACCTGGGGCTCTGTGGCTCCAGGTGGCTGTGACAGGGGTGCTGGTAGTCACA
CTCCTGGTGGTGCTGTACCGGCGGCGTCTGCACTAGGCGGCCGC
