>Addgene plasmid #52017 | pcDNA3-MAVS-M142A-invitro(E13) | addgene partial sequence | sequence record 81688 | CMV-F 5'-CGCAAATGGGCGGTAGGCGTG-3'
ACTAGAGAACCCACTGCTTACTGGCTTATCGAAATTAATACGACTCACTATAGGGAGACCCAAGCTTGAA
TTAGATCTCTCGAGATGCCGTTTGCTGAAGACAAGACCTATAAGTATATCTGCCGCAATTTCAGCAATTT
TTGCAATGTGGATGTTGTAGAGATTCTGCCTTACCTGCCCTGCCTCACAGCAAGAGACCAGGATCGACTG
CGGGCCACCTGCACACTCTCAGGGAACCGGGACACCCTCTGGCATCTCTTCAATACCCTTCAGCGGCGGC
CCGGCTGGGTGGAGTACTTCATTGCGGCACTGAGGGGCTGTGAGCTAGTTGATCTCGCGGACGAAGTGGC
CTCTGTCTACGAGAGCTACCAGCCTCGGACCTCGGACCGTCCCCCAGACCCACTGGAGCCACCGTCACTT
CCTGCTGAGAGGCCAGGGCCCCCCACACCTGCTGCGGCCCACAGCATCCCCTACAACAGCTGCAGAGAGA
AGGAGCCAAGTTACCCCGCACCTGTCCAGGAGACCCAGGCGCCAGAGTCCCCAGGAGAGAATTCAGAGCA
AGCCCTGCAGACGCTCAGCCCCAGAGCCATCCCAAGGAATCCAGATGGTGGCCCCCTGGAGTCCTCCTCT
GACCTGGCAGCCCTCAGCCCTCTGACCTCCAGCGGGCATCAGGAGAAGGACACAGAACTGGGCAGTACCC
ACACAGCAGGTGCGACCTCCAGCCTCACACCATCCCGTGGGCCTGTGTCTCCATCTGTCTCCTTCCAGCC
CCTGGCCCGTTCCACCCCCAGGGCAAGCCGCTTGCCTGGACCCACAGGGTCAGTTGTATCTACTGGCACC
TCCTTCTCCTCCTCATCCCCTGGCTTGGCCTCTGCAGGGGCTGCAGAGGGTAAACAGGGTGCAGAGAGTG
ACCAGGCCGAGCCTATCATCTGCTCCAGTGGGGCAGA
