>Addgene plasmid #52017 | pcDNA3-MAVS-M142A-invitro(E13) | addgene partial sequence | sequence record 81744 | BGH-rev 5'-TAGAAGGCACAGTCGAGG-3'
CTATAGAATAGGGCCCTCTAGATGCATGCTCGAGCGGCCGCCTAGTGCAGACGCCGCCGGTACAGCACCA
CCAGGAGTGTGACTACCAGCACCCCTGTCACAGCCACCTGGAGCCACAGAGCCCCAGGTGAGGGCCTGTG
GCATGGCACCTCCCTCTCCTGGAACTTCCGGTCGGCTTGTGGCCTGGGGCCGCCATCCGGGTCCGCAGGT
GGCCCAGGGTTGCCCTCCAGGAGCTGGATGCTGGGGTTCTCAGCCACGTGGATCCCAAAGGTGCCCTCGG
ACTTATACTCATTCTCCTCTGGGCCATGGCAGGGCCCCATGCCCAAGGAGGTGCTGGCACTGATGGCAAG
ATCCTCGAAGCAGCCCGAGAACGGGCTGTCTACCTGGGATGCCAGCACGCCAGGCTTACTCAGCTCCGAC
CCAAGGCCCCTATTCTCAAAGCTGCTGTCTAGCCAGGCTGAGCTGCCTCCAGTGGCGCCGGCGGGTGTTG
GAGCTGCTGGGGTCTCCTCATTTCTGCTGCTCCCGTCAGTGGGGACTGTGCTGGCAGACACCTTGGTGAG
CACCATGCTAGTAGGCACTTTGGATGGCACCATGCCAGCACGGGTTGAGTTGATGGGCAATTTGGATGGT
GCTGGATTGGTGAGCGCATTAGAAGGCACTGCACCAGGGGGCTTTGAGCTAGTTGGCAACTTGGAGGGCA
CTGTGCTGACAGATGCTGGGTTGGCAGGCACTTTCAGGGCCACTGTGTTCACAGGCATCAAGGTGGTAGG
CACTTTGGAGGGCAGAGAGTTGGCAGGTGCCTCTGCCCCACTGGAGCAGATGATAGGCTCGGCCTGGTCA
CTCTCTGCACCCTGTTTACC
